>Addgene plasmid #25695 | pPGS-hSNAIL.fl.flag | addgene partial sequence | sequence record 31745 | 25695 with Neo-R
ACTGCGTGCATCCATCTTGTTCNACCATATTATCATCGTGTTTTTCAAAGGAAAACCACGTCCCCGTGGT
TCGGGGGGCCTAGACGTTTTTTTAACCTCGACTAAACACATGTAAAGCATGTGCACCGAGGCCCCAGATC
AGATCCCATACAATGGGGTACCTTCTGGGCATCCTTCAGCCCCTTGTTGAATACGCTTGAGGAGAGCCAT
TTGACTCTTTCCACAACTATCCAACTCACAACGTGGCACTGGGGTTGTGCCGCCTTTGCAGGTGTATCTT
ATACACGTGGCTTTTGGCCGCAGAGGCACCTGTCGCCAGGTGGGGGGTTCCGCTGCCTGCAAAGGGTCGC
TACAGACGTTGTTTGTCTTCAAGAAGCTTCCAGAGGAACTGCTTCCTTCACGACATTCAACAGACCTTGC
ATTCCTTTGGCGAGAGGGGAAAGACCCCTAGGAATGCTCGTCAAGAAGACAGGGCCAGGTTTCCGGGCCC
TCACATTGCCAAAAGACGGCAATATGGTGGAAAATAACATATAGACAAACGCACACCGGCCTTATTCCAA
GCGGCTTCGGCCAGTAACGTTAGGGGGGGGGGCGGAATTCGCGCGTAATACGACTCACTATAGGGCGAAT
TGGGTACCGGGCCCCCCCTCGAGGTCGACGGTATCGATAAGCTTGATATCGAATTCCTGCAGCCCGGGGG
ATCCGCCCGGGCTAGAGCGGCCGCGAATTCACTAGTGATCGTAGGATCCTCATACGATCTTGTCATCGTC
GTCCTTGTAGTCGCGGGGACATCCTGAGCAGCCGGACTCTTGGTGCTTGTGGAGCAGGGACATTCGGGAG
AANGTCCGAGCACACGCCTGGCACTGGTACTTCTTGACATCTGA
