>Addgene plasmid #25695 | pPGS-hSNAIL.fl.flag | addgene partial sequence | sequence record 54604 | T7 5'-TAATACGACTCACTATAGGG-3'
CGGCCCCTGAGTGAGGTATCGATAAGCTTGATATCGAATTCCTGCAGCCCGGGGGATCCGCCCGGGCTAG
AGCGGCCGCGAATTCACTAGTGATCGTAGGATCCTCATACGATCTTGTCATCGTCGTCCTTGTAGTCGCG
GGGACATCCTGAGCAGCCGGACTCTTGGTGCTTGTGGAGCAGGGACATTCGGGAGAAGGTCCGAGCACAC
GCCTGGCACTGGTACTTCTTGACATCTGAGTGGGTCTGGAGGTGGGCCCGCAGGTTGGAGCGGTCAGCGA
AGGCACGGCTGCAGTGGGGACAGGAGAAGGGCTTCTCGCCAGTGTGGGTCCGGACATGGCCTTGTAGCAG
CCAGGGCCTAGAGAAGGCCTTCCCGCAGGTTCCGCAGACGCAGGGCAGCGTGTGGCTTCGGATGTGCATC
TTGAGGGCACCCAGGCTGAGGTATTCCTTGTTGCAGTATTTGCAGTTGAAGGCCTTTCGAGCCTGGAGAT
CCTTGGCCTCAGAGAGCTGGGCCAGCTGCTTGGGCACTTGGCCCAAGCCTGGGAAGGCAGCATAGGCCTC
GGCCTCCAAGGAAGAGACTGAAGTAGAGGAGAAGGACGAAGGAGCCGGTGAGGGTGGGCTGGGGGGCTGG
GAGCCTTTCCCACTGTCCTCATCTGACAGGGAGGTCAGCTCTGCCACCCTGGGACTCTCCTGGAGCCGAA
GGGAGGCCCAGGCAATTGGCTGGGCTTGGGGCGCCAGGACAGAGTCCCAGATGAGCATTGGCAGCGAGGC
GGTGGGGTTGAGGATCTCCGGAGGTGGGATGGCTGCCAGCAGGTGGGCCTGGTCGTANGGCTGCTG
