[The description below was written by a language model from this plasmid's Addgene catalogue record.]
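Description:
pPGS-hSNAIL.fl.flag is a retroviral expression plasmid built on the pPGS-CMV-CITE-Neo(-) backbone (about 7.1 kb without insert) and carrying the human SNAIL cDNA (SNAI1). The insert of roughly 850 bp is, judging by the "fl" in the name, the full-length coding sequence. It was placed into the vector as a NotI fragment with both sites retained, and the protein carries a C-terminal FLAG epitope, recorded as being on the backbone, which allows detection or immunoprecipitation with anti-FLAG antibodies. In bacteria the plasmid is maintained at high copy number under ampicillin selection. T7 and T3 primer sites flank the cloning region and serve for sequence verification.

The backbone name indicates a CMV promoter driving expression, although the record includes no feature table that would confirm the promoter, the LTRs or the packaging signal. According to the depositor's comments, the vector produces a single chimeric, bicistronic transcript in which the gene of interest lies upstream of the neomycin resistance gene. An internal ribosome entry site (the "CITE", or cap-independent translation enhancer) ahead of the neomycin open reading frame directs its translation. Because both proteins are made from the same mRNA, G418 selection of transduced or transfected mammalian cells enriches for cells that also express SNAIL-FLAG.

The record does not state a specific application. A construct of this type is suited to making retrovirus for stable ectopic expression of tagged SNAIL, a zinc-finger transcriptional repressor associated with epithelial–mesenchymal transition, in mammalian cells.
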