Addgene plasmid #25695: pPGS-hSNAIL.fl.flag
Depositing lab: Eric Fearon. Depositing organization: University of Michigan.
Backbone
  Vector backbone: pPGS-CMV-CITE-Neo(-)
  Backbone manufacturer: Gary Nabel
  Backbone size w/o insert (bp): 7131
  Vector type: Retroviral
  Selectable markers: Neomycin (select with G418)
Growth in bacteria
  Bacterial resistance: Ampicillin, 100 μg/mL
  Growth temperature: 37°C
  Growth strain: DH5alpha
  Copy number: High Copy
Gene/Insert
  Gene/Insert name: SNAIL
  Species: H. sapiens (human)
  Insert size (bp): 850
  Entrez Gene: SNAI1 (a.k.a. SLUGH2, SNA, SNAH, SNAIL, SNAIL1, dJ710H13.1)
  Tag / fusion protein: FLAG (C terminal on backbone)
  Cloning method: Restriction Enzyme; 5′ cloning site NotI (not destroyed); 3′ cloning site NotI (not destroyed)
  Sequencing primers: 5′ T7; 3′ T3
Terms and licenses: Academic/Nonprofit Terms; Industry Terms: Not Available to Industry
Depositor comments: The pPGS-CMV-CITE-neo vector allows the expression of chimeric transcripts encoding a gene of interest fused to the neomycin resistance gene. Expression of the neomycin resistance protein results from an internal ribosome entry site upstream of the neomycin open reading frame.
How to cite: pPGS-hSNAIL.fl.flag was a gift from Eric Fearon (Addgene plasmid # 25695 ; http://n2t.net/addgene:25695 ; RRID:Addgene_25695)
